Addgene plasmid #56571: mCitrine-VASP-5
Purpose: Localization: Actin/Focal Adhesions, Excitation: 516, Emission: 529
Depositing lab: Michael Davidson.
Backbone
  Vector backbone: mCitrine
  Backbone size w/o insert (bp): 4750
  Vector type: Mammalian Expression
  Selectable markers: Neomycin (select with G418)
Growth in bacteria
  Bacterial resistance: Kanamycin, 50 μg/mL
  Growth temperature: 37°C
  Growth strain: DH5alpha
  Copy number: High Copy
Gene/Insert
  Gene/Insert name: VASP (alt name: NM_009499)
  Species: M. musculus (mouse)
  Mutation: A209T in VASP
  Promoter: CMV
  Tag / fusion protein: mCitrine
  Cloning method: Unknown
  Sequencing primers: 5′ CMV-F; 3′ SV40pA-R
Terms and licenses: Academic/Nonprofit Terms; Industry Terms
Depositor comments: . Excitation = 516; Emission = 529
How to cite: mCitrine-VASP-5 was a gift from Michael Davidson (Addgene plasmid # 56571 ; http://n2t.net/addgene:56571 ; RRID:Addgene_56571)
