[The description below was written by a language model from this plasmid's Addgene catalogue record and pLannotate feature annotations shown in this document.]
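Description:
mCitrine-VASP-5 is a mammalian expression plasmid built on an mCitrine fluorescent-protein backbone, encoding mouse VASP (vasodilator-stimulated phosphoprotein) fused to the monomeric yellow fluorescent protein mCitrine. In the sequenced record of about 5.8 kb, the human cytomegalovirus immediate-early enhancer and promoter drive a single open reading frame. In it, mCitrine lies upstream and the Vasp coding sequence follows after a short gap that serves as a linker, so the fluorescent tag sits at the N-terminus of VASP. The "5" in the name may refer to this linker's length, but the record does not say so. The VASP insert carries an A209T substitution relative to the reference sequence. Transcripts are terminated by an SV40 polyadenylation signal. The short large T antigen fragment annotated just before it is most likely part of that SV40-derived region rather than a functional element.

The plasmid replicates in E. coli from a high-copy ColE1/pUC-type origin and also carries an f1 phage origin for single-stranded DNA production. A single Tn5 aminoglycoside phosphotransferase gene serves both hosts. A bacterial bla-type promoter expresses it for kanamycin selection in bacteria, and the SV40 enhancer/early promoter with an HSV TK polyadenylation signal expresses it for G418 selection in mammalian cells. The small ble and bGH poly(A) fragments annotated nearby appear to be backbone remnants.

VASP is an Ena/VASP family protein that promotes actin filament elongation and protects barbed ends from capping. The fusion is intended as a live-cell imaging marker for actin structures and focal adhesions, with excitation at about 516 nm and emission at about 529 nm.
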