Features (pLannotate 1.2.2; 14 found; start..end, strand, type, name):
     78..381     +  enhancer       CMV enhancer: human cytomegalovirus immediate early enhancer
    382..585     +  promoter       CMV promoter: human cytomegalovirus (CMV) immediate early promoter
    630..1346    +  CDS            mCitrine: mCitrine is a basic (constitutively fluorescent) yellow fluorescent protein published in 2001, derived from Aequorea victoria.
   1362..2486    +  CDS            Vasp: VASP_MOUSE - Experimental evidence at protein level: Swiss-Prot protein existence level 1. Ena/VASP proteins are actin-associated proteins involved in a range of processes dependent on cytoskeleton remodeling and cell polarity such as axon guidance, lamellipodial and filopodial dynamics, platelet activation and cell migration. VASP promotes actin filament elongation. It protects the barbed end of growing actin filaments against capping and increases the rate of actin polymerization in the presence of capping protein. VASP stimulates actin filament elongation by promoting the transfer of profil
   2505..2588    +  CDS            large T antigen (fragment): large T antigen from SV40 (simian virus 40)
   2611..2732    +  polyA_signal   SV40 poly(A) signal: SV40 polyadenylation signal
   2766..3194    -  rep_origin     f1 ori (sequence partly withheld): f1 bacteriophage origin of replication; arrow indicates direction of (+) strand synthesis
   3221..3325    +  promoter       AmpR promoter: bla
   3327..3684    +  promoter       SV40 promoter: SV40 enhancer and early promoter
   3719..4513    +  CDS            NeoR/KanR: aminoglycoside phosphotransferase from Tn5; aph(3')-II (or nptII); confers resistance to neomycin, kanamycin, and G418 (Geneticin®)
   4534..4686    +  CDS            ble (fragment): BLE_KLEPN - Experimental evidence at protein level: Swiss-Prot protein existence level 1. Binding protein with a strong affinity to the bleomycin family of antibiotics. Binds to CL990; an antimitotic-antibiotic compound. From Klebsiella pneumoniae.
   4745..4792    +  polyA_signal   HSV TK poly(A) signal: herpes simplex virus thymidine kinase polyadenylation signal (Cole and Stacy, 1985)
   4883..4899    -  polyA_signal   bGH poly(A) signal (fragment): bovine growth hormone polyadenylation signal
   5121..5709    +  rep_origin     ori: high-copy-number ColE1/pMB1/pBR322/pUC origin of replication
>Addgene plasmid #56571 | mCitrine-VASP-5 | addgene full sequence | sequence record 316715 | Addgene NGS Result
GTATTACCGCCATGCATTAGTTATTAATAGTAATCAATTACGGGGTCATTAGTTCATAGCCCATATATGG
AGTTCCGCGTTACATAACTTACGGTAAATGGCCCGCCTGGCTGACCGCCCAACGACCCCCGCCCATTGAC
GTCAATAATGACGTATGTTCCCATAGTAACGCCAATAGGGACTTTCCATTGACGTCAATGGGTGGAGTAT
TTACGGTAAACTGCCCACTTGGCAGTACATCAAGTGTATCATATGCCAAGTACGCCCCCTATTGACGTCA
ATGACGGTAAATGGCCCGCCTGGCATTATGCCCAGTACATGACCTTATGGGACTTTCCTACTTGGCAGTA
CATCTACGTATTAGTCATCGCTATTACCATGGTGATGCGGTTTTGGCAGTACATCAATGGGCGTGGATAG
CGGTTTGACTCACGGGGATTTCCAAGTCTCCACCCCATTGACGTCAATGGGAGTTTGTTTTGGCACCAAA
ATCAACGGGACTTTCCAAAATGTCGTAACAACTCCGCCCCATTGACGCAAATGGGCGGTAGGCGTGTACG
GTGGGAGGTCTATATAAGCAGAGCTGGTTTAGTGAACCGTCAGATCCGCTAGCGCTACCGGTCGCCACCA
TGGTGAGCAAGGGCGAGGAGCTGTTCACCGGGGTGGTGCCCATCCTGGTCGAGCTGGACGGCGACGTAAA
CGGCCACAAGTTCAGCGTGTCCGGCGAGGGCGAGGGCGATGCCACCTACGGCAAGCTGACCCTGAAGTTC
ATCTGCACCACCGGCAAGCTGCCCGTGCCCTGGCCCACCCTCGTGACCACCTTCGGCTACGGCCTGATGT
GCTTCGCCCGCTACCCCGACCACATGAAGCAGCACGACTTCTTCAAGTCCGCCATGCCCGAAGGCTACGT
CCAGGAGCGCACCATCTTCTTCAAGGACGACGGCAACTACAAGACCCGCGCCGAGGTGAAGTTCGAGGGC
GACACCCTGGTGAACCGCATCGAGCTGAAGGGCATCGACTTCAAGGAGGACGGCAACATCCTGGGGCACA
AGCTGGAGTACAACTACAACAGCCACAACGTCTATATCATGGCCGACAAGCAGAAGAACGGCATCAAGGT
GAACTTCAAGATCCGCCACAACATCGAGGACGGCAGCGTGCAGCTCGCCGACCACTACCAGCAGAACACC
CCCATCGGCGACGGCCCCGTGCTGCTGCCCGACAACCACTACCTGAGCTACCAGTCCAAGCTGAGCAAAG
ACCCCAACGAGAAGCGCGATCACATGGTCCTGCTGGAGTTCGTGACCGCCGCCGGGATCACTCTCGGCAT
GGACGAGCTGTACAAGTCCGGACTCAGATCTATGAGCGAGACGGTCATCTGTTCCAGCCGGGCTACTGTG
ATGCTTTATGATGACAGCAACAAGCGATGGCTCCCTGCTGGCACTGGTCCCCAGGCCTTCAGCCGCGTCC
AGATATACCACAACCCCACTGCTAACTCCTTCCGAGTTGTTGGCCGCAAGATGCAGCCGGATCAGCAGGT
GGTTATCAACTGTGCCATCATTCGGGGTGTCAAGTACAATCAGGCCACTCCCATCTTCCATCAGTGGCGA
GATGCCCGCCAGGTCTGGGGCCTCAACTTCGGCAGCAAGGAGGACGCCATACAGTTTGCAACAGGCATGG
CCAACGCCCTAGAGGCCTTGGAAGGAGGTGGGCCTCCCCCAGCCCCAGCACCCCCTGCCTGGTCTGCCCA
GAATGGTCCCTCCCCAGAGGAGCTGGAACAACAGAAAAGGCAGCCGGAGCATATGGAGCGCCGGGTCTCC
AATGCAGGAGGCCCACCTGCTCCCCCAGCTGGGGGCCCTCCTCCACCTCCAGGACCTCCCCCTCCTCCAG
GTCCCCCCCCACCCCCAGGTCTGCCCTCCTCAGGGGTATCTGGGGCAGGTCATGGAGCAGGGGCAGCCCC
ACCCCCTGCACCCCCACTCCCTACAACACAGGGCCCCAATAGTGGGGGTTCCGGGGCCCCAGGCCTGGCT
GCTGCCATTGCTGGAGCCAAACTCAGGAAAGTGAGCAAGCAGGAGGAGGCCTCTGGGGGGCCCCTGGCCC
CCAAAGCTGAGAACAGTCGAAGCACTGGTGGGGGGCTTATGGAAGAGATGAACGCCATGCTGGCCCGGAG
AAGAAAAGCCACACAGGTTGGGGAGAAGCCCCCCAAAGACGAGTCAGCCAGTGAGGAGTCAGAGGCCCGA
CTCCCTGCCCAGAGTGAACCTGTGAGAAGACCCTGGGAGAAGAACAGCACAACCTTGCCAAGGATGAAGT
CGTCCTCTTCTGTGACTACCTCCGAGGCCCACCCCTCGACGCCCTGCTCCAGTGATGACTCCGACTTGGA
GAGGGTGAAGCAGGAGCTTCTGGAAGAGGTGCGGAAGGAGCTACAGAAAATGAAAGAGGAAATCATCGAA
GTCTTTGTCCAGGAGCTGAGGAAGCGGGGTTCTCCTTGAGCGGCCGCGACTCTAGATCATAATCAGCCAT
ACCACATTTGTAGAGGTTTTACTTGCTTTAAAAAACCTCCCACACCTCCCCCTGAACCTGAAACATAAAA
TGAATGCAATTGTTGTTGTTAACTTGTTTATTGCAGCTTATAATGGTTACAAATAAAGCAATAGCATCAC
AAATTTCACAAATAAAGCATTTTTTTCACTGCATTCTAGTTGTGGTTTGTCCAAACTCATCAATGTATCT
TAAGGCGTAAATTGTAAGCGTTAATATTTTGTTAAAATTCGCGTTAAATTTTTGTTAAATCAGCTCATTT
TTTAACCAATAGGCCGAAATCGGCAAAATCCCTTATAAATCAAAAGAATAGACCGAGATAGGGT
[37 nt withheld, positions 2865-2901]
AAAGAACGTGGACTCCAACGTCAAAGG
[49 nt withheld, positions 2929-2977]
T
[91 nt withheld, positions 2979-3069]
G
[124 nt withheld, positions 3071-3194]
CAGGTGGCACTTTTCGGGGAAATGTGCGCGGAACCCCTATTTGTTTATTTTTCTAAATACATTCAAATAT
GTATCCGCTCATGAGACAATAACCCTGATAAATGCTTCAATAATATTGAAAAAGGAAGAGTCCTGAGGCG
GAAAGAACCAGCTGTGGAATGTGTGTCAGTTAGGGTGTGGAAAGTCCCCAGGCTCCCCAGCAGGCAGAAG
TATGCAAAGCATGCATCTCAATTAGTCAGCAACCAGGTGTGGAAAGTCCCCAGGCTCCCCAGCAGGCAGA
AGTATGCAAAGCATGCATCTCAATTAGTCAGCAACCATAGTCCCGCCCCTAACTCCGCCCATCCCGCCCC
TAACTCCGCCCAGTTCCGCCCATTCTCCGCCCCATGGCTGACTAATTTTTTTTATTTATGCAGAGGCCGA
GGCCGCCTCGGCCTCTGAGCTATTCCAGAAGTAGTGAGGAGGCTTTTTTGGAGGCCTAGGCTTTTGCAAA
GATCGATCAAGAGACAGGATGAGGATCGTTTCGCATGATTGAACAAGATGGATTGCACGCAGGTTCTCCG
GCCGCTTGGGTGGAGAGGCTATTCGGCTATGACTGGGCACAACAGACAATCGGCTGCTCTGATGCCGCCG
TGTTCCGGCTGTCAGCGCAGGGGCGCCCGGTTCTTTTTGTCAAGACCGACCTGTCCGGTGCCCTGAATGA
ACTGCAAGACGAGGCAGCGCGGCTATCGTGGCTGGCCACGACGGGCGTTCCTTGCGCAGCTGTGCTCGAC
GTTGTCACTGAAGCGGGAAGGGACTGGCTGCTATTGGGCGAAGTGCCGGGGCAGGATCTCCTGTCATCTC
ACCTTGCTCCTGCCGAGAAAGTATCCATCATGGCTGATGCAATGCGGCGGCTGCATACGCTTGATCCGGC
TACCTGCCCATTCGACCACCAAGCGAAACATCGCATCGAGCGAGCACGTACTCGGATGGAAGCCGGTCTT
GTCGATCAGGATGATCTGGACGAAGAGCATCAGGGGCTCGCGCCAGCCGAACTGTTCGCCAGGCTCAAGG
CGAGCATGCCCGACGGCGAGGATCTCGTCGTGACCCATGGCGATGCCTGCTTGCCGAATATCATGGTGGA
AAATGGCCGCTTTTCTGGATTCATCGACTGTGGCCGGCTGGGTGTGGCGGACCGCTATCAGGACATAGCG
TTGGCTACCCGTGATATTGCTGAAGAGCTTGGCGGCGAATGGGCTGACCGCTTCCTCGTGCTTTACGGTA
TCGCCGCTCCCGATTCGCAGCGCATCGCCTTCTATCGCCTTCTTGACGAGTTCTTCTGAGCGGGACTCTG
GGGTTCGAAATGACCGACCAAGCGACGCCCAACCTGCCATCACGAGATTTCGATTCCACCGCCGCCTTCT
ATGAAAGGTTGGGCTTCGGAATCGTTTTCCGGGACGCCGGCTGGATGATCCTCCAGCGCGGGGATCTCAT
GCTGGAGTTCTTCGCCCACCCTAGGGGGAGGCTAACTGAAACACGGAAGGAGACAATACCGGAAGGAACC
CGCGCTATGACGGCAATAAAAAGACAGAATAAAACGCACGGTGTTGGGTCGTTTGTTCATAAACGCGGGG
TTCGGTCCCAGGGCTGGCACTCTGTCGATACCCCACCGAGACCCCATTGGGGCCAATACGCCCGCGTTTC
TTCCTTTTCCCCACCCCACCCCCCAAGTTCGGGTGAAGGCCCAGGGCTCGCAGCCAACGTCGGGGCGGCA
GGCCCTGCCATAGCCTCAGGTTACTCATATATACTTTAGATTGATTTAAAACTTCATTTTTAATTTAAAA
GGATCTAGGTGAAGATCCTTTTTGATAATCTCATGACCAAAATCCCTTAACGTGAGTTTTCGTTCCACTG
AGCGTCAGACCCCGTAGAAAAGATCAAAGGATCTTCTTGAGATCCTTTTTTTCTGCGCGTAATCTGCTGC
TTGCAAACAAAAAAACCACCGCTACCAGCGGTGGTTTGTTTGCCGGATCAAGAGCTACCAACTCTTTTTC
CGAAGGTAACTGGCTTCAGCAGAGCGCAGATACCAAATACTGTTCTTCTAGTGTAGCCGTAGTTAGGCCA
CCACTTCAAGAACTCTGTAGCACCGCCTACATACCTCGCTCTGCTAATCCTGTTACCAGTGGCTGCTGCC
AGTGGCGATAAGTCGTGTCTTACCGGGTTGGACTCAAGACGATAGTTACCGGATAAGGCGCAGCGGTCGG
GCTGAACGGGGGGTTCGTGCACACAGCCCAGCTTGGAGCGAACGACCTACACCGAACTGAGATACCTACA
GCGTGAGCTATGAGAAAGCGCCACGCTTCCCGAAGGGAGAAAGGCGGACAGGTATCCGGTAAGCGGCAGG
GTCGGAACAGGAGAGCGCACGAGGGAGCTTCCAGGGGGAAACGCCTGGTATCTTTATAGTCCTGTCGGGT
TTCGCCACCTCTGACTTGAGCGTCGATTTTTGTGATGCTCGTCAGGGGGGCGGAGCCTATGGAAAAACGC
CAGCAACGCGGCCTTTTTACGGTTCCTGGCCTTTTGCTGGCCTTTTGCTCACATGTTCTTTCCTGCGTTA
TCCCCTGATTCTGTGGATAACC
