>Addgene plasmid #56571 | mCitrine-VASP-5 | depositor partial sequence | sequence record 87460 | insert sequence
ACGTCAGATCCGCTAGCGCTACCGGTCGCCACCATGGTGAGCAAGGGCGAGGAGCTGTTCACCGGGGTGG
TGCCCATCCTGGTCGAGCTGGACGGCGACGTAAACGGCCACAAGTTCAGCGTGTCCGGCGAGGGCGAGGG
CGATGCCACCTACGGCAAGCTGACCCTGAAGTTCATCTGCACCACCGGCAAGCTGCCCGTGCCCTGGCCC
ACCCTCGTGACCACCTTCGGCTACGGCCTGATGTGCTTCGCCCGCTACCCCGACCACATGAAGCAGCACG
ACTTCTTCAAGTCCGCCATGCCCGAAGGCTACGTCCAGGAGCGCACCATCTTCTTCAAGGACGACGGCAA
CTACAAGACCCGCGCCGAGGTGAAGTTCGAGGGCGACACCCTGGTGAACCGCATCGAGCTGAAGGGCATC
GACTTCAAGGAGGACGGCAACATCCTGGGGCACAAGCTGGAGTACAACTACAACAGCCACAACGTCTATA
TCATGGCCGACAAGCAGAAGAACGGCATCAAGGTGAACTTCAAGATCCGCCACAACATCGAGGACGGCAG
CGTGCAGCTCGCCGACCACTACCAGCAGAACACCCCCATCGGCGACGGCCCCGTGCTGCTGCCCGACAAC
CACTACCTGAGCTACCAGTCCAAGCTGAGCAAAGACCCCAACGAGAAGCGCGATCACATGGTCCTGCTGG
AGTTCGTGACCGCCGCCGGGATCACTCTCGGCATGGACGAGCTGTACAAGTCCGGACTCAGATCTATGAG
CGAGACGGTCATCTGTTCCAGCCGGGCTACTGTGATGCTTTATGATGACAGCAACAAGCGATGGCTCCCT
GCTGGCACTGGTCCCCAGGCCTTCAGCCGCGTCCAGATATACCACAACCCCACTGCTAACTCCTTCCGAG
TTGTTGGCCGCAAGATGCAGCCGGATCAGCAGGTGGTTATCAACTGTGCCATCATTCGGGGTGTCAAGTA
CAATCAGGCCACTCCCATCTTCCATCAGTGGCGAGATGCCCGCCAGGTCTGGGGCCTCAACTTCGGCAGC
AAGGAGGACGCCATACAGTTTGCAACAGGCATGGCCAACGCCCTAGAGGCCTTGGAAGGAGGTGGGCCTC
CCCCAGCCCCAGCACCCCCTGCCTGGTCTGCCCAGAATGGTCCCTCCCCAGAGGAGCTGGAACAACAGAA
AAGGCAGCCGGAGCATATGGAGCGCCGGGTCTCCAATGCAGGAGGCCCACCTGCTCCCCCAGCTGGGGGC
CCTCCTCCACCTCCAGGACCTCCCCCTCCTCCAGGTCCCCCCCCACCCCCAGGTCTGCCCTCCTCAGGGG
TATCTGGGGCAGGTCATGGAGCAGGGGCAGCCCCACCCCCTGCACCCCCACTCCCTACAACACAGGGCCC
CAATAGTGGGGGTTCCGGGGCCCCAGGCCTGGCTGCTGCCATTGCTGGAGCCAAACTCAGGAAAGTGAGC
AAGCAGGAGGAGGCCTCTGGGGGGCCCCTGGCCCCCAAAGCTGAGAACAGTCGAAGCACTGGTGGGGGGC
TTATGGAAGAGATGAACGCCATGCTGGCCCGGAGAAGAAAAGCCACACAGGTTGGGGAGAAGCCCCCCAA
AGACGAGTCAGCCAGTGAGGAGTCAGAGGCCCGACTCCCTGCCCAGAGTGAACCTGTGAGAAGACCCTGG
GAGAAGAACAGCACAACCTTGCCAAGGATGAAGTCGTCCTCTTCTGTGACTACCTCCGAGGCCCACCCCT
CGACGCCCTGCTCCAGTGATGACTCCGACTTGGAGAGGGTGAAGCAGGAGCTTCTGGAAGAGGTGCGGAA
GGAGCTACAGAAAATGAAAGAGGAAATCATCGAAGTCTTTGTCCAGGAGCTGAGGAAGCGGGGTTCTCCT
TGAGCGGCCGCGACTCTAGATCATAAT
